>Addgene plasmid #138522 | pBT100.164 | addgene full sequence | sequence record 273020 | Addgene NGS Result
TGTCGGGTTTCGCCACCTCTGACTTGAGCGTCGATTTTTGTGATGCTCGTCAGGGGGGCGGAGCCTATGG
AAAAACGCCAGCAACGCGGCCTTTTTACGGTTCCTGGCCTTTTGCTGGCCTTTTGCTCACATGTTCTTTC
CTGCGTTATCCCCTGATTCTGTGGATAACCGTATTACCGCCTTTGAGTGAGCTGATACCGCTCGCCGCAG
CCGAACGACCGAGCGCAGCGAGTCAGTGAGCGAGAATGCTCTTCTAGTAAGGAGGAAAAATGTCAGAAGT
AGAGTTTTCACACGAGTACTGGATGAGACACGCATTGACTCTCGCAAAGCGTGCTCGAGATGAACGCGAG
GTGCCCGTGGGAGCAGTACTCGTGCTCAACAATCGCGTAATCGGCGAAGGTTGGAATCGTGCAATCGGAC
TCCACGACCCCACTGCACATGCGGAAATCATGGCCCTTCGACAGGGCGGGCTTGTGATGCAGAATTATCG
ACTTATCGATGCGACGCTGTACGTCACGTTTGAACCTTGCGTAATGTGCGCGGGAGCTATGATTCACTCC
CGCATTGGACGAGTTGTATTCGGTGTTCGCAACGCCAAGACGGGTGCCGCAGGTTCACTGATGGACGTGC
TGCATTACCCAGGCATGAACCACCGGGTAGAAATCACAGAAGGCATATTGGCGGACGAATGTGCGGCGCT
GTTGTGTTACTTTTTTCGCATGCCCAGGCAGGTCTTTAACGCCCAGAAAAAAGCACAATCCTCTACTGAC
TCTGGTGGTTCTTCTGGTGGTTCTTCCGGTAGCGAAACACCGGGGACTTCAGAATCGGCCACCCCGGAGT
GCCTGTCATACGAAACCGAGATACTGACAGTAGAATATGGCCTTCTGCCAATCGGGAAGATTGTGGAGAA
ACGGATAGAATGCACAGTTTACTCTGTCGATAACAATGGTAACATTTATACTCAGCCAGTTGCCCAGTGG
CACGACCGGGGAGAGCAGGAAGTATTCGAATACTGTCTGGAGGATGGAAGTCTCATTAGGGCCACTAAGG
ACCACAAATTTATGACAGTCGATGGCCAGATGCTGCCTATAGACGAAATCTTTGAGCGAGAGTTGGACCT
CATGCGAGTTGACAACCTTCCTAATTAATGGCTGAAGAGCCTGGTTAAAAAATGAGCTGATTTAACAAAA
ATTTAACGCGAATTTTAACAAAATATTAACGCTTACAATTTAGGTGGCACTTTTCGGGGAAATGTGCGCG
GAACCCCTATTTGTTTATTTTTCTAAATACATTCAAATATGTATCCGCTCATGAATTAATTCTTAGAAAA
ACTCATCGAGCATCAAATGAAACTGCAATTTATTCATATCAGGATTATCAATACCATATTTTTGAAAAAG
CCGTTTCTGTAATGAAGGAGAAAACTCACCGAGGCAGTTCCATAGGATGGCAAGATCCTGGTATCGGTCT
GCGATTCCGACTCGTCCAACATCAATACAACCTATTAATTTCCCCTCGTCAAAAATAAGGTTATCAAGTG
AGAAATCACCATGAGTGACGACTGAATCCGGTGAGAATGGCAAAAGTTTATGCATTTCTTTCCAGACTTG
TTCAACAGGCCAGCCATTACGCTCGTCATCAAAATCACTCGCATCAACCAAACCGTTATTCATTCGTGAT
TGCGCCTGAGCCAGACGAAATACGCGATCGCTGTTAAAAGGACAATTACAAACAGGAATCGAATGCAACC
GGCGCAGGAACACTGCCAGCGCATCAACAATATTTTCACCTGAATCAGGATATTCTTCTAATACCTGGAA
TGCTGTTTTCCCGGGGATCGCAGTGGTGAGTAACCATGCATCATCAGGAGTACGGATAAAATGCTTGATG
GTCGGAAGAGGCATAAATTCCGTCAGCCAGTTTAGTCTGACCATCTCATCTGTAACATCATTGGCAACGC
TACCTTTGCCATGTTTCAGAAACAACTCTGGCGCATCGGGCTTCCCATACAATCGATAGATTGTCGCACC
TGATTGCCCGACATTATCGCGAGCCCATTTATACCCATATAAATCAGCATCCATGTTGGAATTTAATCGC
GGCCTAGAGCAAGACGTTTCCCGTTGAATATGGCTCATAACACCCCTTGTATTACTGTTTATGTAAGCAG
ACAGTTTTATTGTTCATGACCAAAATCCCTTAACGTGAGTTTTCGTTCCACTGAGCGTCAGACCCCGTAG
AAAAGATCAAAGGATCTTCTTGAGATCCTTTTTTTCTGCGCGTAATCTGCTGCTTGCAAACAAAAAAACC
ACCGCTACCAGCGGTGGTTTGTTTGCCGGATCAAGAGCTACCAACTCTTTTTCCGAAGGTAACTGGCTTC
AGCAGAGCGCAGATACCAAATACTGTTCTTCTAGTGTAGCCGTAGTTAGGCCACCACTTCAAGAACTCTG
TAGCACCGCCTACATACCTCGCTCTGCTAATCCTGTTACCAGTGGCTGCTGCCAGTGGCGATAAGTCGTG
TCTTACCGGGTTGGACTCAAGACGATAGTTACCGGATAAGGCGCAGCGGTCGGGCTGAACGGGGGGTTCG
TGCACACAGCCCAGCTTGGAGCGAACGACCTACACCGAACTGAGATACCTACAGCGTGAGCTATGAGAAA
GCGCCACGCTTCCCGAAGGGAGAAAGGCGGACAGGTATCCGGTAAGCGGCAGGGTCGGAACAGGAGAGCG
CACGAGGGAGCTTCCAGGGGGAAACGCCTGGTATCTTTATAGTCC
Features (pLannotate 1.2.2; 6 found; start..end, strand, type, name):
    276..770     +  CDS            TadA*(7.10): DNA adenosine deaminase evolved from the E. coli tRNA adenosine deaminase TadA (Gaudelli et al., 2017)
    840..1139    +  CDS            dnaE-N (fragment): DPO3A_SYNY3 - Experimental evidence at protein level: Swiss-Prot protein existence level 1. DNA polymerase III is a complex, multichain enzyme responsible for most of the replicative synthesis in bacteria. This DNA polymerase also exhibits 3' to 5' exonuclease activity. The alpha chain is the DNA polymerase (By similarity). From Synechocystis sp. (strain PCC 6803 / Kazusa).
   1162..1231    +  rep_origin     M13 ori (fragment): M13 bacteriophage origin of replication; arrow indicates direction of (+) strand synthesis
   1257..1314    +  promoter       AmpR promoter (fragment): bla
   1323..2138    -  CDS            KanR: aminoglycoside phosphotransferase; aph(3')-Ia; confers resistance to kanamycin in bacteria or G418 (Geneticin®) in eukaryotes
   2260..73      +  rep_origin     ori (across the origin): high-copy-number ColE1/pMB1/pBR322/pUC origin of replication
