[The description below was written by a language model from this plasmid's Addgene catalogue record and pLannotate feature annotations shown in this document.]
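Description:
pBT100.164 is a small bacterial plasmid (about 2.8 kb) listed as a synthetic biology vector with the stated purpose of phage cloning. It was deposited in connection with work on phage-assisted evolution of adenine base editors. It is maintained in E. coli through a ColE1/pBR322-family origin of replication and selected with kanamycin through an aph(3')-Ia aminoglycoside phosphotransferase gene, which lies on the opposite strand from the insert. The catalogue describes the backbone as "pCMV with a BR322 origin", but the annotated sequence shows no CMV promoter or other mammalian expression elements. At this size the plasmid looks like a minimal bacterial cloning vehicle rather than a mammalian expression vector.

The insert, ecTadA(7.10)-inteinN, consists of the TadA*(7.10) coding sequence followed by an N-terminal split-intein segment. TadA*(7.10) is a DNA adenosine deaminase evolved in the laboratory from the E. coli tRNA adenosine deaminase. The intein segment is annotated by similarity to the Synechocystis DnaE N-intein. In a split-intein design, the N-intein fused to one protein fragment associates with a matching C-intein on a partner fragment and splices the two into a single polypeptide. Here that arrangement would presumably join the deaminase to a separately expressed Cas domain to form a complete base editor, although the record does not describe the partner.

A short fragment of the M13 origin sits just downstream of the insert, consistent with flanking phage sequence used to move the cassette into an M13-derived selection phage. A partial AmpR promoter fragment is also annotated. No promoter driving the insert is annotated, and the record does not state the cloning method.
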