Addgene plasmid #138522: pBT100.164
Purpose: phage cloning
Depositing lab: David Liu. Depositing organization: Broad Institute. Publication: Phage-assisted evolution of an adenine base editor with improved Cas domain compatibility and activity. Richter MF, Zhao KT, Eton E, Lapinaite A, Newby GA, Thuronyi BW, Wilson C, Koblan LW, Zeng J, Bauer DE, Doudna JA, Liu DR. Nat Biotechnol. 2020 Jul;38(7):883-891. doi: 10.1038/s41587-020-0453-z. Epub 2020 Mar 16. PubMed 32433547.
Backbone
  Vector backbone: pCMV with a BR322 origin
  Vector type: Synthetic Biology
Growth in bacteria
  Bacterial resistance: Kanamycin, 50 μg/mL
  Growth temperature: 37°C
  Growth strain: DH5alpha
  Copy number: Unknown
Gene/Insert
  Gene/Insert name: ecTadA(7.10)-inteinN
  Species: Other
  Cloning method: Unknown
Terms and licenses: Academic/Nonprofit Terms; Industry Terms: Not Available to Industry
How to cite: pBT100.164 was a gift from David Liu (Addgene plasmid # 138522 ; http://n2t.net/addgene:138522 ; RRID:Addgene_138522)
